>Addgene plasmid #108543 | pLV-EF1-Cre-PGK-Puro | addgene full sequence | sequence record 208672 | Addgene NGS Result
AATGTAGTCTTATGCAATACTCTTGTAGTCTTGCAACATGGTAACGATGAGTTAGCAACATGCCTTACAA
GGAGAGAAAAAGCACCGTGCATGCCGATTGGTGGAAGTAAGGTGGTACGATCGTGCCTTATTAGGAAGGC
AACAGACGGGTCTGACATGGATTGGACGAACCACTGAATTGCCGCATTGCAGAGATATTGTATTTAAGTG
CCTAGCTCGATACATAAACGGGTCTCTCTGGTTAGACCAGATCTGAGCCTGGGAGCTCTCTGGCTAACTA
GGGAACCCACTGCTTAAGCCTCAATAAAGCTTGCCTTGAGTGCTTCAAGTAGTGTGTGCCCGTCTGTTGT
GTGACTCTGGTAACTAGAGATCCCTCAGACCCTTTTAGTCAGTGTGGAAAATCTCTAGCAGTGGCGCCCG
AACAGGGACTTGAAAGCGAAAGGGAAACCAGAGGAGCTCTCTCGACGCAGGACTCGGCTTGCTGAAGCGC
GCACGGCAAGAGGCGAGGGGCGGCGACTGGTGAGTACGCCAAAAATTTTGACTAGCGGAGGCTAGAAGGA
GAGAGATGGGTGCGAGAGCGTCAGTATTAAGCGGGGGAGAATTAGATCGCGATGGGAAAAAATTCGGTTA
AGGCCAGGGGGAAAGAAAAAATATAAATTAAAACATATAGTATGGGCAAGCAGGGAGCTAGAACGATTCG
CAGTTAATCCTGGCCTGTTAGAAACATCAGAAGGCTGTAGACAAATACTGGGACAGCTACAACCATCCCT
TCAGACAGGATCAGAAGAACTTAGATCATTATATAATACAGTAGCAACCCTCTATTGTGTGCATCAAAGG
ATAGAGATAAAAGACACCAAGGAAGCTTTAGACAAGATAGAGGAAGAGCAAAACAAAAGTAAGACCACCG
CACAGCAAGCGGCCGCTGATCTTCAGACCTGGAGGAGGAGATATGAGGGACAATTGGAGAAGTGAATTAT
ATAAATATAAAGTAGTAAAAATTGAACCATTAGGAGTAGCACCCACCAAGGCAAAGAGAAGAGTGGTGCA
GAGAGAAAAAAGAGCAGTGGGAATAGGAGCTTTGTTCCTTGGGTTCTTGGGAGCAGCAGGAAGCACTATG
GGCGCAGCGTCAATGACGCTGACGGTACAGGCCAGACAATTATTGTCTGGTATAGTGCAGCAGCAGAACA
ATTTGCTGAGGGCTATTGAGGCGCAACAGCATCTGTTGCAACTCACAGTCTGGGGCATCAAGCAGCTCCA
GGCAAGAATCCTGGCTGTGGAAAGATACCTAAAGGATCAACAGCTCCTGGGGATTTGGGGTTGCTCTGGA
AAACTCATTTGCACCACTGCTGTGCCTTGGAATGCTAGTTGGAGTAATAAATCTCTGGAACAGATTTGGA
ATCACACGACCTGGATGGAGTGGGACAGAGAAATTAACAATTACACAAGCTTAATACACTCCTTAATTGA
AGAATCGCAAAACCAGCAAGAAAAGAATGAACAAGAATTATTGGAATTAGATAAATGGGCAAGTTTGTGG
AATTGGTTTAACATAACAAATTGGCTGTGGTATATAAAATTATTCATAATGATAGTAGGAGGCTTGGTAG
GTTTAAGAATAGTTTTTGCTGTACTTTCTATAGTGAATAGAGTTAGGCAGGGATATTCACCATTATCGTT
TCAGACCCACCTCCCAACCCCGAGGGGACCCGACAGGCCCGAAGGAATAGAAGAAGAAGGTGGAGAGAGA
GACAGAGACAGATCCATTCGATTAGTGAACGGATCTCGACGGTATCGCTAGCTTTTAAAAGAAAAGGGGG
GATTGGGGGGTACAGTGCAGGGGAAAGAATAGTAGACATAATAGCAACAGACATACAAACTAAAGAATTA
CAAAAACAAATTACAAAAATTCAAAATTTTACTAGTGATTATCGGATCAACTTTGTATAGAAAAGTTGGG
CTCCGGTGCCCGTCAGTGGGCAGAGCGCACATCGCCCACAGTCCCCGAGAAGTTGGGGGGAGGGGTCGGC
AATTGAACCGGTGCCTAGAGAAGGTGGCGCGGGGTAAACTGGGAAAGTGATGTCGTGTACTGGCTCCGCC
TTTTTCCCGAGGGTGGGGGAGAACCGTATATAAGTGCAGTAGTCGCCGTGAACGTTCTTTTTCGCAACGG
GTTTGCCGCCAGAACACAGGTAAGTGCCGTGTGTGGTTCCCGCGGGCCTGGCCTCTTTACGGGTTATGGC
CCTTGCGTGCCTTGAATTACTTCCACCTGGCTGCAGTACGTGATTCTTGATCCCGAGCTTCGGGTTGGAA
GTGGGTGGGAGAGTTCGAGGCCTTGCGCTTAAGGAGCCCCTTCGCCTCGTGCTTGAGTTGAGGCCTGGCC
TGGGCGCTGGGGCCGCCGCGTGCGAATCTGGTGGCACCTTCGCGCCTGTCTCGCTGCTTTCGATAAGTCT
CTAGCCATTTAAAATTTTTGATGACCTGCTGCGACGCTTTTTTTCTGGCAAGATAGTCTTGTAAATGCGG
GCCAAGATCTGCACACTGGTATTTCGGTTTTTGGGGCCGCGGGCGGCGACGGGGCCCGTGCGTCCCAGCG
CACATGTTCGGCGAGGCGGGGCCTGCGAGCGCGGCCACCGAGAATCGGACGGGGGTAGTCTCAAGCTGGC
CGGCCTGCTCTGGTGCCTGGTCTCGCGCCGCCGTGTATCGCCCCGCCCTGGGCGGCAAGGCTGGCCCGGT
CGGCACCAGTTGCGTGAGCGGAAAGATGGCCGCTTCCCGGCCCTGCTGCAGGGAGCTCAAAATGGAGGAC
GCGGCGCTCGGGAGAGCGGGCGGGTGAGTCACCCACACAAAGGAAAAGGGCCTTTCCGTCCTCAGCCGTC
GCTTCATGTGACTCCACGGAGTACCGGGCGCCGTCCAGGCACCTCGATTAGTTCTCGAGCTTTTGGAGTA
CGTCGTCTTTAGGTTGGGGGGAGGGGTTTTATGCGATGGAGTTTCCCCACACTGAGTGGGTGGAGACTGA
AGTTAGGCCAGCTTGGCACTTGATGTAATTCTCCTTGGAATTTGCCCTTTTTGAGTTTGGATCTTGGTTC
ATTCTCAAGCCTCAGACAGTGGTTCAAAGTTTTTTTCTTCCATTTCAGGTGTCGTGACAAGTTTGTACAA
AAAAGCAGGCTGCCACCATGGGCCCAAAGAAGAAGAGAAAGGTTTCGAATTTACTGACCGTACACCAAAA
TTTGCCTGCATTACCGGTCGATGCAACGAGTGATGAGGTTCGCAAGAACCTGATGGACATGTTCAGGGAT
CGCCAGGCGTTTTCTGAGCATACCTGGAAAATGCTTCTGTCCGTTTGCCGGTCGTGGGCGGCATGGTGCA
AGTTGAATAACCGGAAATGGTTTCCCGCAGAACCTGAAGATGTTCGCGATTATCTTCTATATCTTCAGGC
GCGCGGTCTGGCAGTAAAAACTATCCAGCAACATTTGGGCCAGCTAAACATGCTTCATCGTCGGTCCGGG
CTGCCACGACCAAGTGACAGCAATGCTGTTTCACTGGTTATGCGGCGGATCCGAAAAGAAAACGTTGATG
CCGGTGAACGTGCAAAACAGGCTCTAGCGTTCGAACGCACTGATTTCGACCAGGTTCGTTCACTCATGGA
AAATAGCGATCGCTGCCAGGATATACGTAATCTGGCATTTCTGGGGATTGCTTATAACACCCTGTTACGT
ATAGCCGAAATTGCCAGGATCAGGGTTAAAGATATCTCACGTACTGACGGTGGGAGAATGTTAATCCATA
TTGGCAGAACGAAAACGCTGGTTAGCACCGCAGGTGTAGAGAAGGCACTTAGCCTGGGGGTAACTAAACT
GGTCGAGCGATGGATTTCCGTCTCTGGTGTAGCTGATGATCCGAATAACTACCTGTTTTGCCGGGTCAGA
AAAAATGGTGTTGCCGCGCCATCTGCCACCAGCCAGCTATCAACTCGCGCCCTGGAAGGGATTTTTGAAG
CAACTCATCGATTGATTTACGGCGCTAAGGATGACTCTGGTCAGAGATACCTGGCCTGGTCTGGACACAG
TGCCCGTGTCGGAGCCGCGCGAGATATGGCCCGCGCTGGAGTTTCAATACCGGAGATCATGCAAGCTGGT
GGCTGGACCAATGTAAATATTGTCATGAACTATATCCGTAACCTGGATAGTGAAACAGGGGCAATGGTGC
GCCTGCTGGAAGATGGCGATTAGACCCAGCTTTCTTGTACAAAGTGGTGATAATCGAATTCCGATAATCA
ACCTCTGGATTACAAAATTTGTGAAAGATTGACTGGTATTCTTAACTATGTTGCTCCTTTTACGCTATGT
GGATACGCTGCTTTAATGCCTTTGTATCATGCTATTGCTTCCCGTATGGCTTTCATTTTCTCCTCCTTGT
ATAAATCCTGGTTGCTGTCTCTTTATGAGGAGTTGTGGCCCGTTGTCAGGCAACGTGGCGTGGTGTGCAC
TGTGTTTGCTGACGCAACCCCCACTGGTTGGGGCATTGCCACCACCTGTCAGCTCCTTTCCGGGACTTTC
GCTTTCCCCCTCCCTATTGCCACGGCGGAACTCATCGCCGCCTGCCTTGCCCGCTGCTGGACAGGGGCTC
GGCTGTTGGGCACTGACAATTCCGTGGTGTTGTCGGGGAAGCTGACGTCCTTTCCATGGCTGCTCGCCTG
TGTTGCCACCTGGATTCTGCGCGGGACGTCCTTCTGCTACGTCCCTTCGGCCCTCAATCCAGCGGACCTT
CCTTCCCGCGGCCTGCTGCCGGCTCTGCGGCCTCTTCCGCGTCTTCGCCTTCGCCCTCAGACGAGTCGGA
TCTCCCTTTGGGCCGCCTCCCCGCATCGGGAATTCCCGCGGTTCGAATTCTACCGGGTAGGGGAGGCGCT
TTTCCCAAGGCAGTCTGGAGCATGCGCTTTAGCAGCCCCGCTGGGCACTTGGCGCTACACAAGTGGCCTC
TGGCCTCGCACACATTCCACATCCACCGGTAGGCGCCAACCGGCTCCGTTCTTTGGTGGCCCCTTCGCGC
CACCTTCTACTCCTCCCCTAGTCAGGAAGTTCCCCCCCGCCCCGCAGCTCGCGTCGTGCAGGACGTGACA
AATGGAAGTAGCACGTCTCACTAGTCTCGTGCAGATGGACAGCACCGCTGAGCAATGGAAGCGGGTAGGC
CTTTGGGGCAGCGGCCAATAGCAGCTTTGCTCCTTCGCTTTCTGGGCTCAGAGGCTGGGAAGGGGTGGGT
CCGGGGGCGGGCTCAGGGGCGGGCTCAGGGGCGGGGCGGGCGCCCGAAGGTCCTCCGGAGGCCCGGCATT
CTGCACGCTTCAAAAGCGCACGTCTGCCGCGCTGTTCTCCTCTTCCTCATCTCCGGGCCTTTCGACCTCA
CGTGGCCACCATGACCGAGTACAAGCCCACGGTGCGCCTCGCCACCCGCGACGACGTCCCCAGGGCCGTA
CGCACCCTCGCCGCCGCGTTCGCCGACTACCCCGCCACGCGCCACACCGTCGATCCGGACCGCCACATCG
AGCGGGTCACCGAGCTGCAAGAACTCTTCCTCACGCGCGTCGGGCTCGACATCGGCAAGGTGTGGGTCGC
GGACGACGGCGCCGCGGTGGCGGTCTGGACCACGCCGGAGAGCGTCGAAGCGGGGGCGGTGTTCGCCGAG
ATCGGCCCGCGCATGGCCGAGTTGAGCGGTTCCCGGCTGGCCGCGCAGCAACAGATGGAAGGCCTCCTGG
CGCCGCACCGGCCCAAGGAGCCCGCGTGGTTCCTGGCCACCGTCGGCGTCTCGCCCGACCACCAGGGCAA
GGGTCTGGGCAGCGCCGTCGTGCTCCCCGGAGTGGAGGCGGCCGAGCGCGCCGGGGTGCCCGCCTTCCTG
GAGACCTCCGCGCCCCGCAACCTCCCCTTCTACGAGCGGCTCGGCTTCACCGTCACCGCCGACGTCGAGG
TGCCCGAAGGACCGCGCACCTGGTGCATGACCCGCAAGCCCGGTGCCTGAGGTACCTTTAAGACCAATGA
CTTACAAGGCAGCTGTAGATCTTAGCCACTTTTTAAAAGAAAAGGGGGGACTGGAAGGGCTAATTCACTC
CCAACGAAGACAAGATCTGCTTTTTGCTTGTACTGGGTCTCTCTGGTTAGACCAGATCTGAGCCTGGGAG
CTCTCTGGCTAACTAGGGAACCCACTGCTTAAGCCTCAATAAAGCTTGCCTTGAGTGCTTCAAGTAGTGT
GTGCCCGTCTGTTGTGTGACTCTGGTAACTAGAGATCCCTCAGACCCTTTTAGTCAGTGTGGAAAATCTC
TAGCAGTAGTAGTTCATGTCATCTTATTATTCAGTATTTATAACTTGCAAAGAAATGAATATCAGAGAGT
GAGAGGAACTTGTTTATTGCAGCTTATAATGGTTACAAATAAAGCAATAGCATCACAAATTTCACAAATA
AAGCATTTTTTTCACTGCATTCTAGTTGTGGTTTGTCCAAACTCATCAATGTATCTTATCATGTCTGGCT
CTAGCTATCCCGCCCCTAACTCCGCCCATCCCGCCCCTAACTCCGCCCAGTTCCGCCCATTCTCCGCCCC
ATGGCTGACTAATTTTTTTTATTTATGCAGAGGCCGAGGCCGCCTCGGCCTCTGAGCTATTCCAGAAGTA
GTGAGGAGGCTTTTTTGGAGGCCTAGGGACGTACCCAATTCGCCCTATAGTGAGTCGTATTACGCGCGCT
CACTGGCCGTCGTTTTACAACGTCGTGACTGGGAAAACCCTGGCGTTACCCAACTTAATCGCCTTGCAGC
ACATCCCCCTTTCGCCAGCTGGCGTAATAGCGAAGAGGCCCGCACCGATCGCCCTTCCCAACAGTTGCGC
AGCCTGAATGGCGAATGGG
[124 nt withheld, positions 6880-7003]
C
[91 nt withheld, positions 7005-7095]
A
[49 nt withheld, positions 7097-7145]
CCTTTGACGTTGGAGTCCACGTTCTTT
[37 nt withheld, positions 7173-7209]
ACCCTATCTCGGTCTATTCTTTTGATTTATAAGGGATTTTGCCGATTTCGGCCTATTGGTTAAAAAATGA
GCTGATTTAACAAAAATTTAACGCGAATTTTAACAAAATATTAACGCTTACAATTTAGGTGGCACTTTTC
GGGGAAATGTGCGCGGAACCCCTATTTGTTTATTTTTCTAAATACATTCAAATATGTATCCGCTCATGAG
ACAATAACCCTGATAAATGCTTCAATAATATTGAAAAAGGAAGAGTATGAGTATTCAACATTTCCGTGTC
GCCCTTATTCCCTTTTTTGCGGCATTTTGCCTTCCTGTTTTTGCTCACCCAGAAACGCTGGTGAAAGTAA
AAGATGCTGAAGATCAGTTGGGTGCACGAGTGGGTTACATCGAACTGGATCTCAACAGCGGTAAGATCCT
TGAGAGTTTTCGCCCCGAAGAACGTTTTCCAATGATGAGCACTTTTAAAGTTCTGCTATGTGGCGCGGTA
TTATCCCGTATTGACGCCGGGCAAGAGCAACTCGGTCGCCGCATACACTATTCTCAGAATGACTTGGTTG
AGTACTCACCAGTCACAGAAAAGCATCTTACGGATGGCATGACAGTAAGAGAATTATGCAGTGCTGCCAT
AACCATGAGTGATAACACTGCGGCCAACTTACTTCTGACAACGATCGGAGGACCGAAGGAGCTAACCGCT
TTTTTGCACAACATGGGGGATCATGTAACTCGCCTTGATCGTTGGGAACCGGAGCTGAATGAAGCCATAC
CAAACGACGAGCGTGACACCACGATGCCTGTAGCAATGGCAACAACGTTGCGCAAACTATTAACTGGCGA
ACTACTTACTCTAGCTTCCCGGCAACAATTAATAGACTGGATGGAGGCGGATAAAGTTGCAGGACCACTT
CTGCGCTCGGCCCTTCCGGCTGGCTGGTTTATTGCTGATAAATCTGGAGCCGGTGAGCGTGGGTCTCGCG
GTATCATTGCAGCACTGGGGCCAGATGGTAAGCCCTCCCGTATCGTAGTTATCTACACGACGGGGAGTCA
GGCAACTATGGATGAACGAAATAGACAGATCGCTGAGATAGGTGCCTCACTGATTAAGCATTGGTAACTG
TCAGACCAAGTTTACTCATATATACTTTAGATTGATTTAAAACTTCATTTTTAATTTAAAAGGATCTAGG
TGAAGATCCTTTTTGATAATCTCATGACCAAAATCCCTTAACGTGAGTTTTCGTTCCACTGAGCGTCAGA
CCCCGTAGAAAAGATCAAAGGATCTTCTTGAGATCCTTTTTTTCTGCGCGTAATCTGCTGCTTGCAAACA
AAAAAACCACCGCTACCAGCGGTGGTTTGTTTGCCGGATCAAGAGCTACCAACTCTTTTTCCGAAGGTAA
CTGGCTTCAGCAGAGCGCAGATACCAAATACTGTTCTTCTAGTGTAGCCGTAGTTAGGCCACCACTTCAA
GAACTCTGTAGCACCGCCTACATACCTCGCTCTGCTAATCCTGTTACCAGTGGCTGCTGCCAGTGGCGAT
AAGTCGTGTCTTACCGGGTTGGACTCAAGACGATAGTTACCGGATAAGGCGCAGCGGTCGGGCTGAACGG
GGGGTTCGTGCACACAGCCCAGCTTGGAGCGAACGACCTACACCGAACTGAGATACCTACAGCGTGAGCT
ATGAGAAAGCGCCACGCTTCCCGAAGAGAGAAAGGCGGACAGGTATCCGGTAAGCGGCAGGGTCGGAACA
GGAGAGCGCACGAGGGAGCTTCCAGGGGGAAACGCCTGGTATCTTTATAGTCCTGTCGGGTTTCGCCACC
TCTGACTTGAGCGTCGATTTTTGTGATGCTCGTCAGGGGGGCGGAGCCTATGGAAAAACGCCAGCAACGC
GGCCTTTTTACGGTTCCTGGCCTTTTGCTGGCCTTTTGCTCACATGTTCTTTCCTGCGTTATCCCCTGAT
TCTGTGGATAACCGTATTACCGCCTTTGAGTGAGCTGATACCGCTCGCCGCAGCCGAACGACCGAGCGCA
GCGAGTCAGTGAGCGAGGAAGCGGAAGAGCGCCCAATACGCAAACCGCCTCTCCCCGCGCGTTGGCCGAT
TCATTAATGCAGCTGGCACGACAGGTTTCCCGACTGGAAAGCGGGCAGTGAGCGCAACGCAATTAATGTG
AGTTAGCTCACTCATTAGGCACCCCAGGCTTTACACTTTATGCTTCCGGCTCGTATGTTGTGTGGAATTG
TGAGCGGATAACAATTTCACACAGGAAACAGCTATGACCATGATTACGCCAAGCGCGCAATTAACCCTCA
CTAAAGGGAACAAAAGCTGGAGCTGCAAGCTT
Features (pLannotate 1.2.2; 32 found; start..end, strand, type, name):
      3..229     +  promoter       RSV promoter: Rous sarcoma virus enhancer/promoter
    230..410     +  LTR            5' LTR (truncated): truncated 5' long terminal repeat (LTR) from HIV-1
    457..582     +  misc_feature   HIV-1 Ψ: packaging signal of human immunodeficiency virus type 1
    566..929     +  CDS            HIV-1 gag (fragment): gag protein from human immunodeficiency virus 1; gag
   1075..1308    +  misc_feature   RRE: The Rev response element (RRE) of HIV-1 allows for Rev-dependent mRNA export from the nucleus to the cytoplasm.
   1685..1785    +  CDS            Rev (fragment): human immunodeficiency virus 1 (HIV-1) Rev protein; rev; enhances nuclear export of unspliced and incompletely spliced viral mRNAs
   1803..1920    +  misc_feature   cPPT/CTS: central polypurine tract and central termination sequence of HIV-1
   1938..1958    +  protein_bind   attB4: mutant version of attB; core recombination site for the Gateway® BP reaction BP Clonase™
   1978..2189    +  promoter       EF-1α core promoter: core promoter for human elongation factor EF-1α
   2190..2299    +  intron         EF-1α intron A (fragment): intron upstream of the start codon of human EF-1α
   2925..3128    +  intron         EF-1α intron A: truncated intron upstream of the start codon of human EF-1α
   3137..3161    +  protein_bind   attB1: mutant version of attB; recombination site for the Gateway® BP reaction BP Clonase™
   3198..4223    +  CDS            Cre: site-specific recombinase Cre is a site-specific recombinase from bacteriophage P1. Recombination occurs at loxP sequences.
   4224..4248    -  protein_bind   attB2: mutant version of attB; recombination site for the Gateway® BP reaction BP Clonase™
   4266..4854    +  misc_feature   WPRE: woodchuck hepatitis virus posttranscriptional regulatory element
   4885..5384    +  promoter       PGK promoter: mouse phosphoglycerate kinase 1 promoter
   5401..6000    +  CDS            PuroR: puromycin N-acetyltransferase; pac from Streptomyces alboniger; confers resistance to puromycin
   5990..6070    +  CDS            nef (fragment): NEF_HV1Z2 - Experimental evidence at protein level: Swiss-Prot protein existence level 1. Extracellular Nef protein targets CD4(+) T-lymphocytes for apoptosis by interacting with CXCR4 surface receptors. From Human immunodeficiency virus type 1 group M subtype D (isolate Z2/CDC-Z34) (HIV-1).
   6072..6305    +  LTR            3' LTR (ΔU3): self-inactivating 3' long terminal repeat (LTR) from HIV-1
   6377..6498    +  polyA_signal   SV40 poly(A) signal: SV40 polyadenylation signal
   6538..6673    +  rep_origin     SV40 ori: SV40 origin of replication
   6694..6712    -  promoter       T7 promoter: promoter for bacteriophage T7 RNA polymerase
   6720..6875    +  CDS            lacZα (fragment): LacZα fragment of β-galactosidase; lacZ fragment
   6880..7308    +  rep_origin     f1 ori (sequence partly withheld): f1 bacteriophage origin of replication; arrow indicates direction of (+) strand synthesis
   7361..7465    +  promoter       AmpR promoter: bla
   7466..8326    +  CDS            AmpR: β-lactamase; bla; confers resistance to ampicillin, carbenicillin, and related antibiotics
   8497..9085    +  rep_origin     ori: high-copy-number ColE1/pMB1/pBR322/pUC origin of replication
   9268..9360    +  CDS            lacI (fragment): lac repressor; lacI; The lac repressor binds to the lac operator to inhibit transcription in E. coli. This inhibition can be relieved by adding lactose or isopropyl-β-D-thiogalactopyranoside (IPTG).
   9373..9394    +  protein_bind   CAP binding site: CAP binding activates transcription in the presence of cAMP. E. coli catabolite activator protein
   9409..9439    +  promoter       lac promoter: promoter for the E. coli lac operon
   9447..9463    +  protein_bind   lac operator: The lac repressor binds to the lac operator to inhibit transcription in E. coli. This inhibition can be relieved by adding lactose or isopropyl-β-D-thiogalactopyranoside (IPTG). lac repressor encoded by lacI
   9508..9526    +  promoter       T3 promoter: promoter for bacteriophage T3 RNA polymerase
