[The description below was written by a language model from this plasmid's Addgene catalogue record and pLannotate feature annotations shown in this document.]
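Description:
pLV-EF1-Cre-PGK-Puro is a 9,551-nt HIV-1-based lentiviral transfer vector on a pLenti backbone, built to deliver Cre recombinase together with a puromycin selection marker into mammalian cells. In bacteria it is maintained through a high-copy ColE1/pUC-type origin and selected with ampicillin via the β-lactamase gene. The backbone also carries an f1 origin, an SV40 origin and poly(A) signal, and leftover lac, T7 and T3 cloning-vector elements that have no role in the payload.

The viral portion has a third-generation, self-inactivating layout. An RSV promoter replaces the U3 region of a truncated 5' LTR to drive genomic RNA production in packaging cells. It is followed by the Ψ packaging signal with a gag fragment, the Rev response element for nuclear export of the unspliced genome, and the cPPT/CTS, which aids transduction. The ΔU3 3' LTR inactivates LTR promoter activity after integration, so expression depends on the internal promoters.

Between these elements sit two independent cassettes. The human EF-1α promoter with intron A sequence drives the Cre coding sequence, followed by a WPRE that enhances transcript stability and expression. A mouse PGK promoter then drives puromycin N-acetyltransferase. The attB4, attB1 and attB2 sites flanking the promoter and Cre segments reflect assembly by multisite Gateway recombination.

Once packaged with helper plasmids, the vector can be used to transduce cells, enrich them with puromycin, and stably express Cre. Cre then excises, inverts or otherwise recombines loxP-flanked sequences, for example in floxed alleles or Cre-dependent reporters.
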