Addgene plasmid #108543: pLV-EF1-Cre-PGK-Puro
Purpose: Lentivirus vector expessing Cre under EF1a promoter and puromycin under PGK promoter
Depositing lab: Javier Alcudia. Depositing organization: Stanford University.
Backbone
  Vector backbone: pLenti
Growth in bacteria
  Bacterial resistance: Ampicillin, 100 μg/mL
  Growth temperature: 37°C
  Growth strain: NEB Stable
  Copy number: High Copy
Gene/Insert 1
  Gene/Insert name: cre recombinase
  Promoter: EF1apha
  Cloning method: Gateway Cloning
  Sequencing primers: 5′ TCAAGCCTCAGACAGTGGTTC; 3′ CATTAAAGCAGCGTATCC
Gene/Insert 2
  Gene/Insert name: Puromycin
  Promoter: PGK
  Cloning method: Gateway Cloning
  Sequencing primers: 5′ TCAAGCCTCAGACAGTGGTTC; 3′ CATTAAAGCAGCGTATCC
Terms and licenses: Academic/Nonprofit Terms; Industry Terms: Not Available to Industry
How to cite: pLV-EF1-Cre-PGK-Puro was a gift from Javier Alcudia (Addgene plasmid # 108543 ; http://n2t.net/addgene:108543 ; RRID:Addgene_108543)
